Addgene plasmid #188792: KvAvs3
Purpose: Avs3 from Klebsiella variicola PF-1
Depositing lab: Feng Zhang. Depositing organization: Broad Institute. Publication: Prokaryotic innate immunity through pattern recognition of conserved viral proteins. Gao LA, Wilkinson ME, Strecker J, Makarova KS, Macrae RK, Koonin EV, Zhang F. Science. 2022 Aug 12;377(6607):eabm4096. doi: 10.1126/science.abm4096. Epub 2022 Aug 12. PubMed 35951700.
Backbone
  Vector backbone: pACYC184
  Backbone size w/o insert (bp): 2334
  Total vector size (bp): 8868
  Vector type: Bacterial Expression
Growth in bacteria
  Bacterial resistance: Chloramphenicol, 25 μg/mL
  Growth temperature: 37°C
  Growth strain: DH5alpha
  Copy number: Low Copy
Gene/Insert
  Gene/Insert name: KvAvs3
  Species: Klebsiella variicola PF-1
  Insert size (bp): 6534
  GenBank ID: WP_139964370.1
  Cloning method: Gibson Cloning
  Sequencing primers: 5′ N/A
Terms and licenses: Academic/Nonprofit Terms; Industry Terms: Not Available to Industry
How to cite: KvAvs3 was a gift from Feng Zhang (Addgene plasmid # 188792 ; http://n2t.net/addgene:188792 ; RRID:Addgene_188792)
