[The description below was written by a language model from this plasmid's Addgene catalogue record and pLannotate feature annotations shown in this document.]
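Description:
KvAvs3 is a low-copy bacterial expression plasmid built on a trimmed pACYC184 backbone (about 2.3 kb of an 8.9 kb total) that carries the Avs3 antiviral defense gene from Klebsiella variicola PF-1. It replicates in E. coli through the p15A origin, which is compatible with ColE1-type plasmids and so allows a second plasmid to be maintained in the same cell. Selection is by chloramphenicol, conferred by the cat gene under its native cat promoter. Only a short remnant of the pACYC184 tetracycline resistance gene is left, consistent with the insert having replaced that region, so tetracycline selection should not be expected. Small IS1 and RSF-ori-like fragments annotated near the origin appear to be backbone remnants rather than functional parts.

The roughly 6.5 kb insert was introduced by Gibson assembly and occupies the large stretch between the TcR remnant and the cat cassette, which the automated annotation leaves essentially unlabelled. A tiny hit to a synthetic ferredoxin-like domain within this region is almost certainly spurious. A T7 terminator lies downstream of the insert, and a CAP binding site sits at its other edge. No promoter driving Avs3 is annotated and the record does not state one, so it is unclear whether expression relies on native flanking sequence included in the insert or on another element.

Avs (antiviral STAND) proteins are prokaryotic innate immune sensors, and the associated study concerns pattern recognition of conserved viral proteins. The plasmid is therefore suited to heterologous expression of KvAvs3 in E. coli for studying phage defense and target recognition.
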