Features (pLannotate 1.2.2; 9 found; start..end, strand, type, name):
     44..187     +  mobile_element IS1 (fragment): prokaryotic transposable element IS1
    306..361     -  rep_origin     RSF ori (fragment): Plasmids containing the RSF 1030 origin of replication can be propagated in E. coli cells that contain additional plasmids with compatible origins.
    449..994     -  rep_origin     p15A ori: Plasmids containing the medium-copy-number p15A origin of replication can be propagated in E. coli cells that contain a second plasmid with the ColE1 origin.
   1106..1170    -  CDS            TcR (fragment): tetracycline efflux protein; tet; confers resistance to tetracycline
   1185..1206    -  protein_bind   CAP binding site: CAP binding activates transcription in the presence of cAMP. E. coli catabolite activator protein
   6794..6810    +  CDS            FL (fragment): mechanically labile synthetic ferredoxin-like domain (Fang et al., 2013) can serve as an intracellular tension sensor (Ringer et al., 2017)
   7762..7809    +  terminator     T7 terminator: transcription terminator for bacteriophage T7 RNA polymerase
   8032..8688    -  CDS            cat: CAT_ECOLX - Experimental evidence at protein level: Swiss-Prot protein existence level 1. This enzyme is an effector of chloramphenicol resistance in bacteria. From Escherichia coli. This protein is used as a marker in many commonly used cloning vectors, such as pACYC184.
   8689..8791    -  promoter       cat promoter: promoter of the E. coli cat gene encoding chloramphenicol acetyltransferase
>Addgene plasmid #188792 | KvAvs3 | addgene full sequence | sequence record 369418 | Addgene NGS Result
GTGATCTTCCGTCACAGGTATTTATTCGGCGCAAAGTGCGTCGGGTGATGCTGCCAACTTACTGATTTAG
TGTATGATGGTGTTTTTGAGGTGCTCCAGTGGCTTCTGTTTCTATCAGCTGTCCCTCCTGTTCAGCTACT
GACGGGGTGGTGCGTAACGGCAAAAGCACCGCCGGACATCAGCGCTAGCGGAGTGTATACTGGCTTACTA
TGTTGGCACTGATGAGGGTGTCAGTGAAGTGCTTCATGTGGCAGGAGAAAAAAGGCTGCACCGGTGCGTC
AGCAGAATATGTGATACAGGATATATTCCGCTTCCTCGCTCACTGACTCGCTACGCTCGGTCGTTCGACT
GCGGCGAGCGGAAATGGCTTACGAACGGGGCGGAGATTTCCTGGAAGATGCCAGGAAGATACTTAACAGG
GAAGTGAGAGGGCCGCGGCAAAGCCGTTTTTCCATAGGCTCCGCCCCCCTGACAAGCATCACGAAATCTG
ACGCTCAAATCAGTGGTGGCGAAACCCGACAGGACTATAAAGATACCAGGCGTTTCCCCCTGGCGGCTCC
CTCGTGCGCTCTCCTGTTCCTGCCTTTCGGTTTACCGGTGTCATTCCGCTGTTATGGCCGCGTTTGTCTC
ATTCCACGCCTGACACTCAGTTCCGGGTAGGCAGTTCGCTCCAAGCTGGACTGTATGCACGAACCCCCCG
TTCAGTCCGACCGCTGCGCCTTATCCGGTAACTATCGTCTTGAGTCCAACCCGGAAAGACATGCAAAAGC
ACCACTGGCAGCAGCCACTGGTAATTGATTTAGAGGAGTTAGTCTTGAAGTCATGCGCCGGTTAAGGCTA
AACTGAAAGGACAAGTTTTGGTGACTGCGCTCCTCCAAGCCAGTTACCTCGGTTCAAAGAGTTGGTAGCT
CAGAGAACCTTCGAAAAACCGCCCTGCAAGGCGGTTTTTTCGTTTTCAGAGCAAGAGATTACGCGCAGAC
CAAAACGATCTCAAGAAGATCATCTTATTAATCAGATAAAATATTTCTAGATTTCAGTGCAATTTATCTC
TTCAAATGTAGCACCTGAAGTCAGCCCCATACGATATAAGTTGTAATTCTCATGTTAGTCATGCCCCGCG
CCCACCGGAAGGAGCTGACTGGGTTGAAGGCTCTCAAGGGCATCGGTCGAGATCCCGGTGCCTAATGAGT
GAGCTAACTTACATTAATTGCGTTGCGCAGATGTTCAGATTATTCAAATAATTACAATAGTATGTTCTGG
CTTGGGTCTCTAAACGTGGATATGGTGAAATAAAATAATTTTTAAGGATCAAGATTACTATGAATCTAGC
AGTAAGGAACGTAGACAAAGTCAGAGTATCACGTGCGGGACACACTTTTCATGAAAGGTGGACTGCGCGG
CGAGCTCTTCAGCTTGTGTTCCCGAAGGATAATCTTTTCGCGATAGTGATCGAAGGCCTATCCCCTAACG
AAGATCTAAAGCTTGGAAAAGAGGCAGAGGATATAGCCGACCTTGTTCTTTATTATGGCGATGGAGATAC
TTTCGAAACCTGCACAGCCCAGCAGATTTTGCAGTTCAAATACAAGGAAGCTTCCGAGCCCGTCACATCA
TCCTATCTGAAAAAAACGATCAAGAAATTCGCCGCAACACTGCGAAATTTTAAGGCCAGCATTTCGGATG
AAGACATAGTGAAGAAACTGTCATTCGGGTTTGTGACGAATGCGGAATTTTCTGGTGAGCTTTGGGATGC
TATCGCGTGCTTGAAATCGGGCCGCGCACCGGGGTCCAATAGCGCCAAGAAGCAACTTGAGTACCTCAAA
ACCTGGTGCAAGGAAGAGAAGGTCGAAGCGGAGGATATTTTCCTGCTCATCGAGTTTCGCGCTGCAACAA
ATGATTTGCCTGCGCAGAACCGATTCTTGCGACGAACAATCAGTGATTGGTCGGCTGACTCAAGCGGACT
GGCTGCAAGGAGGCTGTTTGCACTCGTAGAGCTTGTCCGAGAGAAGTCGCAAATCGAGGGGCAGGGCAAG
AATTCTATCAGGCGTGAAGATATCCTCGATGCTCTTGAATGTGATGAGGATCAGTTATTTCCAGCGGATA
CGCGGTTTGTTGATGTTGGTGATGTCGTTGAGCGCAGCGCCTCGCAAGATGTCAAAGACGAGATCGAAGC
CAGCAATCTTCCCGTATTCCTCCATGCTGACGGCGGTGTTGGAAAAACTGTCTTCATCCAGAGCCTGACC
ACATATCTGAAAGATACTTTCGAAATCGTGGTGTTCGACTGTTTCGGAGGCGGGTCGTATCGCTCCGAAG
CCCAAGCACGTCACCTTCCTCGGGTTGGCCTTCTGCAAATCGTCAATGAACTGGCGACCCGCGGACTCTG
CGATCCACTTTTTCCAACTGACAGCGATCAATATGGGTTGATCGAAATTGCCCGCAAGCGTTTCAAGCAG
GCGAGCGAGACTGTCAAAAGTCAGTCTTCACTGCAAGGTATACTGGTTGTTTTGGACGCAGCAGATAATG
CGCAGTTGGAAGCCGAGGCGCGAAATGAAATCGCCTTCCCTAGGCTTCTCCTTGCATCGCTGAGCGCAGA
ACCTATCGAAGGTGTGAAGCTTCTGCTTACTGCGCGTCCTCACAGGATGGAAAGTGTAATCGGAAAGAGC
CAGACGAAGCGTCTCGCGCTCGAACCGTTCACGAAGGAGGAAACTTGGAGCTTTCTTGAAACAAGGCGTA
AAAATATCACCGATGTAGAATTTTCCACAGTTTTCGCGCGTTCGCAAGGAAATGCCCGCGTCCTTGAGTA
CCTCGTCGAAAGTTGGGACTCGCATGTGTCCGGCAATGCGCCGCAGAGCGAAATATCCGTCGAAGAATTG
ATCGCACAAAAATGCGTGAAGATATTCCGGGATCTACATATGGCAGGCTGGCTTGAGATCGAGATTCGCG
AATTCTTCGCCGCTTTGTCGCTTCTTCCACCGCCCATTCCGTTAACTGAACTTGCTGAGGCTCTGGGCTG
GTCAGAAACGCAAGTCAAAAGCGCGGCATCCGATCTTGCGCCGATGCTTGAGCTGGTCAAACATGGTGCG
ATTTTTCGCGACGAACCCACTGAAACCTATATCAAGGACCACTATGCAAGAGAGGCTGCAGCCCAGCAGT
CCATTGCACAAAGGCTCCTAACGCGCCAGAAGGATTCAATGTACGCTGCAGAAGCGCTTCCGCATTTCCT
TGTGGTAATTGGCGACAGCGACAGAGCTTATCAGCTTGCTGGTTCCGATGAGTTTCCTTCTATGAACGAG
ACTGAATATGGACGGCGAAAATTGAAACTTGCGCGTCTTTATGCGGCATTCTCGCTTGCCATACGAGACG
ACAACCTAGACAGAGTACTGAGCTTGACCATGCAACTCTCACAGGTAGCCTCGGCAAATGCGAGGGGTGA
TCAGTTTATCCGGCGTTCTCCGGCACTGGCGACGATCCTTGGAGATTCTGATGCCTCTCGCCGCCTGTTC
AATGATCGATCTGGCTGGCGCGGTGGGCGCGATGCACGTCTGATCGTCGCTTACAGTTTCACCGATGAAC
TGGACGAAGCGCGCATTCATCAAAACAGGGCCATTGGGTGGATAAATTGGCATCTTAATAATGATGATGA
GACCAAACGGTTTGACCGCTCGGGGCCGGAGGCATCTGACGTCGCGGCAATTATGTTCTTGAGTGTACTG
AAGAACGAGTACTCGTCGTTTAACCGGAATATCCAGATATGGAGTTTCAAGTTTGCACTTTCCGTAATTG
AAGAACTGATCACTCTTTGCGCACAACACGAAGTCTCGAATGGAAGTGAGGCTTTGCAGACCTTGGCCAA
ATTCGCAGCATCGAAAAGGTGCCTGTCTCTTACCTTGCAAATCGGTCTCCTGTCTAAGGAGTGTGGCCTT
TCGAAAAGCCAACTCAAGGCTGTTTCGCTAGCGACGAGTTTGCTTTCACAGAGTTACAAGAACAAAGTTC
CGGAAGATAACTCCGACTATAAAATGGAGCTGCAGGGGGCTATTGCTGGTGCGGCGATGGACTCCTTAAT
CGTGAATTCAAGGCAGGCCGCGAAGTGGTTGCTCAAGTTATGTCGACATCGTAGGCCATCATGCTACGAC
TATGGCGAACGTCATGGCATTAACGGGGTTTGGATGTCTGTTCAATCTGCTTGCATCACGTCCTGGTCGT
CAGGCAAAGAGCTGTCTTTTCATCATCTTTTGCCGGAGGAAGTGAAAACAGGGCGAAAGGCAAAATCTAT
AGCCACCGAAGCTGACTTCAGCGCGTTCCTTGATAGCCTCATCATGACAAGAGACTACAACAGGGGGCGA
AAGGGTCGGAAGCCAGAGAAGCGCAAGCAGTTTTCCGGGCATGAACGAGAAGATATTGTGAAGGGCGTAG
CCTGCGTCCTGCAGCTAGTCAAACCTATTGAGGCAGCCCTTCTGTCTAAGGTTACGCTTTCAAATGACGT
TCTGGCCGAATTCTTGACTGTCTGGAAATCTTCGTTGAGACCCGATGTCCACTGGAGAGCTGAAACCGGA
AGAGACAATGTTGCGCGACACGTCGGCATTGGGCTTGCCAGACTGCTGCTTCGCCATTGCGAAACGGTCG
AAAAGAAAGAGGCTGAAGAGCTCATAGAAATCATTGGCTTGAACCGGTTTTCGCTGGGTGACAAGCTAAG
CGTACTCGCTCTTATCGCTAGGTGCCCTAATCTGTCCGATGTCGCAGGAGCGTACTCCGCGATGATTTCC
AGCGACATAGTAAAGGATGACTACATCGAACAACGCGGCGAGTCCTACCAGGATTTGGCTGCATCGTTGC
TACCGATGAGCATTGGTGAAGCACAAGAGTACTACGCACAAGGTTTGGTTCAACTTGATCAGATGGGTGG
TAATGACTTCGACTTGATTTACTCCGCCTTGCACTACGCCGCAGAACAGCCTGGAGGGTTTGTGAAGCCG
GAGGTCTCGCACCGGCTCATGAACCTTTGTCAGACGATCTTCCAGCATGAGCCATCAAAGTTCGGATGGA
CACTGTTCGGACGTGCCGCCGCTTCATCCATCGGCTTTCCGGCGATATACAAGTTGATACGCTGGGATGA
TCAGGATGTTGTAGATTATTCCTACGGACTTCCACAGCTTGCCTGCTACCTCGCGAAAGCGGGACATCTT
GATGCGCGCCGTGCGGCGGTGCTTCTTACAATAAGTGAAGATCATGGCTGGCATGAGTGGCAAGTCGGTA
AGGGTTTGCACGATCTGCTTTCAATTGCCAATCCTAAGGAAAAGGCTGCAATCTTCTCTCTTGTGGCAGC
GAAGCTCGATCAAGAGCACAGTTTTGGTGGGTGGGAAGGGCTATGGGAGAGCCTGCTGGGCTGTGTGGAT
GCCGTTGAAGAGATCAATGACGAGAGTTTGCGTGATCATCTCCAAGGTCAGTGGGAAGCTGCGCGGCGTA
GGCGCGTTATCGAAAATACCAAAAGAAATTATGGTGGCGCGAGCGCTGAATACGGAGTACAGGAGCGTAG
CAAGAAGCAGGATGAACAGGCTCGAAACAAAGCCGTCGCGGCGATTGTTGCCAAATGTGACTTTACATCT
GCATCATCGGTGGATGCGGCAATTCAAGAAGTTGAGGCCAGTGATGGGCTGCTGTTTGGTAGCAGAAGTC
GCCTGCTAGAGGAACTCCGGACTGTTTGCCCGTATGACAAAAGGGTCAAGTTTCTTGAGGCACTTTGTGA
GTCTACCGAGCTTGAATTTGATCGCGCACTCGACCTTATAATCGAATGCGTGGAGGTTTGGGGTAATAGT
TCGGTACATGCAACGAAGAGCGCACCTGATCTGATCAAGAAGCTTTTTGCATTCAAGGGATCCGAGCTTT
TCGAGCTCCACTATTCGGGCATCTCCAGACACATCCTTCGTCTATCCAAAATCTGCGGCGATCCAAAATT
CGTGTTGCAAACTGTTTTAGAAACGGTAGCGAAGGAGCGCCTTGAGCTCGGAGGAGACGAATGGCTTCAA
CTGGCGACCAGTCTATCTCGCCACACTGACCCTTCGACGGCTTTAGATGCTTTTGAGAACTTGCTTTCCA
GTTCAGTTGCAAAGGTTGGTGATGAAATCGGCGAAGGTGAGTATCGCGCTGCGTTCGCAGGCAAGAGTGA
CGAAAGTGACGTCCTCGCTGATATCATCTGGCATCTGCTTGGTGATAGTGATGCCTTTGTCAGATGGAGT
GCCGCACGAAGTCTGAAGGGCATGCTTGATATCGGATTGACAGAAGATATAGGGTGCTTGCTTGATCGTT
TTGATTCGGTTGACAACTCATCTCTGGCCTCAGATAAGCATCATTTTGCTTTTCTGAATGCACAGCAATG
GCTGTTGATGGGATTGGCGCGCGCGGCTCTGCATAATGGAGAAAAGCTCAAACCTCTGAGTTCAAAAATT
GCAGCGCTAGCAAAGCGAACCGATTTGCACGTGCTCAACAAACTTCATCTTGCCCGATGCCTTAGACATA
TCGAGGGCGATAAATTCATGAGTTCCGAACTGGAGAAACTGTGGGTAGATGTTCAAACGCCTCTAAAAGG
TATCGTTGAACGCGATGGCTTGCCGGTCAATAAAGACCGACGAACTGATTTTGATTTTGGATATGAATTT
GATAAAACCGATATTCCAAGCTTGGCAAGACTTTTTGATATATCGAAAAATGAAGCCAGTGATTACATAA
CCGATGAAGTGATCAAACGTTGGCCAAGTGCAAAAAGCATTTCCGATTTTCCCGAAACGGTTCGCTACCG
TCCCGACGAACAGTTCGAGACCTATGCTGAACACATTCAACGGCATGCTCGCCTTTTTGCAGCAACTACA
CTCGTGAAGACCTTGCCCGTGGCACGGCAATGCTATTATTTGGATGGCCTGAACCCTTGGCAAGAATTCC
TACAAGACGAAGATGTTTCGTTTGATGATGGCTCATGGTTATCAGATCATAAAGACTGTGTTCCAGAAGA
GGCTCGGGCATATCTACTCGGCGAGCGCAAAGAAAATCAAGAAACGCTTCTTGGCAAAGAGTCGCTGTTT
GCAAAGGTCGGTTTTTCCCAAGACTCGGATGATCAGTTCCTACCGCTTTACGGTTACTGGACTTCACCGG
ATGGCGTACATGTCCGTATAGATTCCGCGCTGATTAAGGGGCGTGGTGCGGTCGGGCAATGTACAAAGTT
TTCAAGGTACCCTGATTACGATCTTTGGTTGCCACGTTTTGGTTCAGATGGACGTGTTGATCGCTACACT
GCGAATAATCCGTTCAACCCATTGATTTGGGAACCGGAGAAATATCCCATTGGTATTGACGAGGGTGAAG
AGTGGGCCGCTCGGGGAGCTAAAGCCCGTCCAAAACTAGGGCTGTCCCTCAATAAGTTGCTTGGACTGGC
CTCCGATGATGATGAACGGCTGTGGCATGATCATACAAATAGACTGGTATTGAAGAGCGGAGTCTGGGGT
GAGTGGAGGCAAGAACCAAATGCTCGTAGTAAATATCGGGATGAGGGGACTATCCTGTGGGCAGAACGTG
ACTGGCTCGACGAAGTGCTCAAATCCAGCAAACGAGGCCTCATCTTCACGCTCAGTTTCTCAAAATACAA
ATCAAGCGACTCATCTGGCATCCGAGAACGGTATGTAATCTTGAAGCGAGGTGGTGTTTCCCCCCGCATT
TGGTATGCCAAGAAGGCATCTAAAAGGGCGTAATAGTTGAGTAATACACTCTTCGCAATAACTAGCATAA
CCCCTTGGGGCCTCTAAACGGGTCTTGAGGGGTTTTTTGCTGAAACCTCAGGCATTTGAGAAGCACACGG
TCACACTGCTTCCGGTAGTCAATAAACCGGTAAACCAGCAATAGACATAAGCGGCTATTTAACGACCCTG
CCCTGAACCGACGACCGGGTCGAATTTGCTTTCGAATTTCTGCCATTCATCCGCTTATTATCACTTATTC
AGGCGTAGCACCAGGCGTTTAAGGGCACCAATAACTGCCTTAAAAAAATTACGCCCCGCCCTGCCACTCA
TCGCAATACTGTTGTAATTCATTTAACATTCTGCCGACATGGAAGCCATCACAGACGGCATGATGAACCT
GAATCGCCAGCGGCATCAGCACCTTGTCGCCTTGCGTATAATATTTGCCCATAGTGAAAACGGGGGCGAA
GAAGTTGTCCATATTGGCCACGTTTAAATCAAAACTGGTGAAACTCACCCAGGGATTGGCTGAGACGAAA
AACATATTCTCAATAAACCCTTTAGGGAAATAGGCCAGGTTTTCACCGTAACACGCCACATCTTGCGAAT
ATATGTGTAGAAACTGCCGGAAATCGTCGTGGTATTCACTCCAGAGCGATGAAAACGTTTCAGTTTGCTC
ATGGAAAACGGTGTAACAAGGGTGAACACTATCCCATATCACCAGCTCACCGTCTTTCATCGCCATACGG
AACTCTGGATGAGCATTCATCAGGCGGGCAAGAATGTGAATAAAGGCCGGATAAAACTTGTGCTTATTTT
TCTTTACGGTCTTTAAAAAGGCCGTAATATCCAGCTGAACGGTCTGGTTATAGGTACATTGAGCAACTGA
CTGAAATGCCTCAAAATGTTCTTTACGATGCCATTGGGATATATCAACGGTGGTATATCCAGTGATTTTT
TTCTCCATTTTAGCTTCCTTAGCTCCTGAAAATCTCGATAACTCAAAAAATACGCCCGGTAGTGATCTTA
TTTCATTATGGTGAAAGTTGGAACCTCTTACGTGCCGATCAACGTCTCATTTTCGCCAAAAGTTGGCCCA
GGGCTTCCCGGTATCAACAGGGACACCAGGATTTATTTATTCTGCGAA
